Addgene plasmid #81339: pDONR223_PIK3IP1_p.G185E
Purpose: Gateway Donor vector containing PIK3IP1 , part of the Target Accelerator Plasmid Collection.
Depositing lab: Jesse Boehm & William Hahn & David Root. Depositing organization: Broad Institute. Publication: Systematic Functional Interrogation of Rare Cancer Variants Identifies Oncogenic Alleles. Kim E, Ilic N, Shrestha Y, Zou L, Kamburov A, Zhu C, Yang X, Lubonja R, Tran N, Nguyen C, Lawrence MS, Piccioni F, Bagul M, Doench JG, Chouinard CR, Wu X, Hogstrom L, Natoli T, Tamayo P, Horn H, Corsello SM, Lage K, Root DE, Subramanian A, Golub TR, Getz G, Boehm JS, Hahn WC. Cancer Discov. 2016 Jul;6(7):714-26. doi: 10.1158/2159-8290.CD-16-0160. Epub 2016 May 4. PubMed 27147599.
Backbone
  Vector backbone: pDONR223
  Backbone manufacturer: Invitrogen
  Backbone size w/o insert (bp): 2790
  Vector type: Gateway Entry vector
Growth in bacteria
  Bacterial resistance: Spectinomycin, 50 μg/mL
  Growth temperature: 37°C
  Growth strain: DH5alpha
  Copy number: High Copy
Gene/Insert
  Gene/Insert name: PIK3IP1
  Species: H. sapiens (human)
  Mutation: G185E; T251S
  GenBank ID: NM_052880.4
  Entrez Gene: PIK3IP1 (a.k.a. HGFL, TrIP, hHGFL(S))
  Promoter: None
  Cloning method: Gateway Cloning
  Sequencing primers: 5′ M13pUC-fwd; 3′ M13-Rev
Terms and licenses: Academic/Nonprofit Terms; Industry Terms: Not Available to Industry
Depositor comments: Open state: NO stop codon immediately follows insert
How to cite: pDONR223_PIK3IP1_p.G185E was a gift from Jesse Boehm & William Hahn & David Root (Addgene plasmid # 81339 ; http://n2t.net/addgene:81339 ; RRID:Addgene_81339)
