[The description below was written by a language model from this plasmid's Addgene catalogue record and pLannotate feature annotations shown in this document.]
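Description:
pDONR223_PIK3IP1_p.G185E is a Gateway entry clone built on the Invitrogen pDONR223 backbone and carrying a variant human PIK3IP1 open reading frame. It belongs to the Target Accelerator Plasmid Collection, a resource assembled for systematic functional testing of rare cancer-associated alleles. The plasmid is maintained in E. coli through a high-copy ColE1/pUC-type origin. It is selected with spectinomycin via the aadA (SmR) aminoglycoside adenylyltransferase gene, which sits downstream of a class 1 integron Pc promoter fragment and a remnant of a gentamicin resistance gene. The remaining annotated backbone elements are short lacZα and lacI fragments, rrnB T1 and T2 transcription terminators, and a T7 promoter just outside the cassette.

The insert is a 789 bp coding sequence matched to human PIK3IP1, which the annotation describes as a negative regulator of PI3K activity. The record lists two substitutions, the named G185E change and an additional T251S. The ORF is flanked by two attL recombination sites; the automated annotation calls these attL3 and attL2, and they are the sites used by LR Clonase. No promoter drives the insert, so the plasmid is not an expression construct in itself. It instead serves as a shuttle for moving the ORF by LR recombination into destination vectors that supply a promoter and any tags. The depositor notes that the clone is in the "open" configuration, with no stop codon immediately after the insert, which allows in-frame C-terminal fusions in a suitable destination vector. Typical use is to generate expression constructs that compare this variant allele with wild-type PIK3IP1 in functional assays.
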