Features (pLannotate 1.2.2; 12 found; start..end, strand, type, name):
     38..74      -  CDS            lacZα (fragment): LacZα fragment of β-galactosidase; lacZ fragment
     91..186     +  protein_bind   attL3: mutant version of attL; recombination site for the Gateway® LR reaction LR Clonase™
    192..980     +  CDS            PIK3IP1: P3IP1_HUMAN - Also known as HGFL. Experimental evidence at protein level: Swiss-Prot protein existence level 1. Negative regulator of hepatic phosphatidylinositol 3-kinase (PI3K) activity. From Homo sapiens (Human).
    983..1081    -  protein_bind   attL2: mutant version of attL; recombination site for the Gateway® LR reaction LR Clonase™
   1099..1117    -  promoter       T7 promoter: promoter for bacteriophage T7 RNA polymerase
   1307..1330    +  promoter       Pc promoter (fragment): intI1 (promoter lies within the coding sequence); class 1 integron promoter
   1506..1562    +  CDS            GmR (fragment): gentamycin acetyltransferase; aacC1; confers resistance to gentamycin
   1569..2360    +  CDS            SmR: aminoglycoside adenylyltransferase (Murphy, 1985); aadA; confers resistance to spectinomycin and streptomycin
   2453..3041    +  rep_origin     ori: high-copy-number ColE1/pMB1/pBR322/pUC origin of replication
   3224..3316    +  CDS            lacI (fragment): lac repressor; lacI; The lac repressor binds to the lac operator to inhibit transcription in E. coli. This inhibition can be relieved by adding lactose or isopropyl-β-D-thiogalactopyranoside (IPTG).
   3371..3398    -  terminator     rrnB T2 terminator: transcription terminator T2 from the E. coli rrnB gene
   3530..3573    +  terminator     rrnB T1 terminator: Escherichia coli rrnB; transcription terminator T1 from the E. coli rrnB gene
>Addgene plasmid #81339 | pDONR223_PIK3IP1_p.G185E | addgene full sequence | sequence record 168518 | Addgene NGS Result
GGCAGTTCCCTACTCTCGCGTTAACGCTAGCATGGATGTTTTCCCAGTCACGACGTTGTAAAACGACGGC
CAGTCTTAAGCTCGGGCCCCAAATAATGATTTTATTTTGACTGATAGTGACCTGTTCGTTGCAACAAATT
GATGAGCAATGCTTTTTTATAATGCCAACTTTGTACAAAAAAGTTGGCACCATGCTGTTGGCCTGGGTAC
AAGCATTCCTCGTCAGCAACATGCTCCTAGCAGAAGCCTATGGATCTGGAGGCTGTTTCTGGGACAACGG
CCACCTGTACCGGGAGGACCAGACCTCCCCCGCGCCGGGCCTCCGCTGCCTCAACTGGCTGGACGCGCAG
AGCGGGCTGGCCTCGGCCCCCGTGTCGGGGGCCGGCAATCACAGTTACTGCCGAAACCCGGACGAGGACC
CGCGCGGGCCCTGGTGCTACGTCAGTGGCGAGGCCGGCGTCCCTGAGAAACGGCCTTGCGAGGACCTGCG
CTGTCCAGAGACCACCTCCCAGGCCCTGCCAGCCTTCACGACAGAAATCCAGGAAGCGTCTGAAGGGCCA
GGTGCAGATGAGGTGCAGGTGTTCGCTCCTGCCAACGCCCTGCCCGCTCGGAGTGAGGCGGCAGCTGTGC
AGCCAGTGATTGGGATCAGCCAGCGGGTGCGGATGAACTCCAAGGAGAAAAAGGACCTGGGAACTCTGGG
CTACGTGCTGGGCATTACCATGATGGTGATCATCATTGCCATCGAAGCTGGCATCATCTTGGGCTACTCC
TACAAGAGGGGGAAGGATTTGAAAGAACAGCATGATCAGAAAGTATGTGAGAGGGAGATGCAGCGAATCA
CTCTGCCCTTGTCTGCCTTCACCAACCCCACCTGTGAGATTGTGGATGAGAAGACTGTCGTGGTCCACAC
CAGCCAGACTCCAGTTGACCCTCAGGAGGGCAGCACCCCCCTTATGGGCCAGGCCGGGACTCCTGGGGCC
TGCCCAACTTTCTTGTACAAAGTTGGCATTATAAGAAAGCATTGCTTATCAATTTGTTGCAACGAACAGG
TCACTATCAGTCAAAATAAAATCATTATTTGCCATCCAGCTGATATCCCCTATAGTGAGTCGTATTACAT
GGTCATAGCTGTTTCCTGGCAGCTCTGGCCCGTGTCTCAAAATCTCTGATGTTACATTGCACAAGATAAA
AATATATCATCATGCCTCCTCTAGACCAGCCAGGACAGAAATGCCTCGACTTCGCTGCTACCCAAGGTTG
CCGGGTGACGCACACCGTGGAAACGGATGAAGGCACGAACCCAGTGGACATAAGCCTGTTCGGTTCGTAA
GCTGTAATGCAAGTAGCGTATGCGCTCACGCAACTGGTCCAGAACCTTGACCGAACGCAGCGGTGGTAAC
GGCGCAGTGGCGGTTTTCATGGCTTGTTATGACTGTTTTTTTGGGGTACAGTCTATGCCTCGGGCATCCA
AGCAGCAAGCGCGTTACGCCGTGGGTCGATGTTTGATGTTATGGAGCAGCAACGATGTTACGCAGCAGGG
CAGTCGCCCTAAAACAAAGTTAAACATTATGAGGGAAGCGGTGATCGCCGAAGTATCGACTCAACTATCA
GAGGTAGTTGGCGTCATCGAGCGCCATCTCGAACCGACGTTGCTGGCCGTACATTTGTACGGCTCCGCAG
TGGATGGCGGCCTGAAGCCACACAGTGATATTGATTTGCTGGTTACGGTGACCGTAAGGCTTGATGAAAC
AACGCGGCGAGCTTTGATCAACGACCTTTTGGAAACTTCGGCTTCCCCTGGAGAGAGCGAGATTCTCCGC
GCTGTAGAAGTCACCATTGTTGTGCACGACGACATCATTCCGTGGCGTTATCCAGCTAAGCGCGAACTGC
AATTTGGAGAATGGCAGCGCAATGACATTCTTGCAGGTATCTTCGAGCCAGCCACGATCGACATTGATCT
GGCTATCTTGCTGACAAAAGCAAGAGAACATAGCGTTGCCTTGGTAGGTCCAGCGGCGGAGGAACTCTTT
GATCCGGTTCCTGAACAGGATCTATTTGAGGCGCTAAATGAAACCTTAACGCTATGGAACTCGCCGCCCG
ACTGGGCTGGCGATGAGCGAAATGTAGTGCTTACGTTGTCCCGCATTTGGTACAGCGCAGTAACCGGCAA
AATCGCGCCGAAGGATGTCGCTGCCGACTGGGCAATGGAGCGCCTGCCGGCCCAGTATCAGCCCGTCATA
CTTGAAGCTAGACAGGCTTATCTTGGACAAGAAGAAGATCGCTTGGCCTCGCGCGCAGATCAGTTGGAAG
AATTTGTCCACTACGTGAAAGGCGAGATCACCAAGGTAGTCGGCAAATAACCCTCGAGCCACCCATGACC
AAAATCCCTTAACGTGAGTTACGCGTCGTTCCACTGAGCGTCAGACCCCGTAGAAAAGATCAAAGGATCT
TCTTGAGATCCTTTTTTTCTGCGCGTAATCTGCTGCTTGCAAACAAAAAAACCACCGCTACCAGCGGTGG
TTTGTTTGCCGGATCAAGAGCTACCAACTCTTTTTCCGAAGGTAACTGGCTTCAGCAGAGCGCAGATACC
AAATACTGTTCTTCTAGTGTAGCCGTAGTTAGGCCACCACTTCAAGAACTCTGTAGCACCGCCTACATAC
CTCGCTCTGCTAATCCTGTTACCAGTGGCTGCTGCCAGTGGCGATAAGTCGTGTCTTACCGGGTTGGACT
CAAGACGATAGTTACCGGATAAGGCGCAGCGGTCGGGCTGAACGGGGGGTTCGTGCACACAGCCCAGCTT
GGAGCGAACGACCTACACCGAACTGAGATACCTACAGCGTGAGCTATGAGAAAGCGCCACGCTTCCCGAA
GGGAGAAAGGCGGACAGGTATCCGGTAAGCGGCAGGGTCGGAACAGGAGAGCGCACGAGGGAGCTTCCAG
GGGGAAACGCCTGGTATCTTTATAGTCCTGTCGGGTTTCGCCACCTCTGACTTGAGCGTCGATTTTTGTG
ATGCTCGTCAGGGGGGCGGAGCCTATGGAAAAACGCCAGCAACGCGGCCTTTTTACGGTTCCTGGCCTTT
TGCTGGCCTTTTGCTCACATGTTCTTTCCTGCGTTATCCCCTGATTCTGTGGATAACCGTATTACCGCCT
TTGAGTGAGCTGATACCGCTCGCCGCAGCCGAACGACCGAGCGCAGCGAGTCAGTGAGCGAGGAAGCGGA
AGAGCGCCCAATACGCAAACCGCCTCTCCCCGCGCGTTGGCCGATTCATTAATGCAGCTGGCACGACAGG
TTTCCCGACTGGAAAGCGGGCAGTGAGCGCAACGCAATTAATACGCGTACCGCTAGCCAGGAAGAGTTTG
TAGAAACGCAAAAAGGCCATCCGTCAGGATGGCCTTCTGCTTAGTTTGATGCCTGGCAGTTTATGGCGGG
CGTCCTGCCCGCCACCCTCCGGGCCGTTGCTTCACAACGTTCAAATCCGCTCCCGGCGGATTTGTCCTAC
TCAGGAGAGCGTTCACCGACAAACAACAGATAAAACGAAAGGCCCAGTCTTCCGACTGAGCCTTTCGTTT
TATTTGATGCCT
