>Addgene plasmid #81339 | pDONR223_PIK3IP1_p.G185E | depositor partial sequence | sequence record 154658 | Insert sequence
ATGCTGTTGGCCTGGGTACAAGCATTCCTCGTCAGCAACATGCTCCTAGCAGAAGCCTATGGATCTGGAG
GCTGTTTCTGGGACAACGGCCACCTGTACCGGGAGGACCAGACCTCCCCCGCGCCGGGCCTCCGCTGCCT
CAACTGGCTGGACGCGCAGAGCGGGCTGGCCTCGGCCCCCGTGTCGGGGGCCGGCAATCACAGTTACTGC
CGAAACCCGGACGAGGACCCGCGCGGGCCCTGGTGCTACGTCAGTGGCGAGGCCGGCGTCCCTGAGAAAC
GGCCTTGCGAGGACCTGCGCTGTCCAGAGACCACCTCCCAGGCCCTGCCAGCCTTCACGACAGAAATCCA
GGAAGCGTCTGAAGGGCCAGGTGCAGATGAGGTGCAGGTGTTCGCTCCTGCCAACGCCCTGCCCGCTCGG
AGTGAGGCGGCAGCTGTGCAGCCAGTGATTGGGATCAGCCAGCGGGTGCGGATGAACTCCAAGGAGAAAA
AGGACCTGGGAACTCTGGGCTACGTGCTGGGCATTACCATGATGGTGATCATCATTGCCATCGAAGCTGG
CATCATCTTGGGCTACTCCTACAAGAGGGGGAAGGATTTGAAAGAACAGCATGATCAGAAAGTATGTGAG
AGGGAGATGCAGCGAATCACTCTGCCCTTGTCTGCCTTCACCAACCCCACCTGTGAGATTGTGGATGAGA
AGACTGTCGTGGTCCACACCAGCCAGACTCCAGTTGACCCTCAGGAGGGCAGCACCCCCCTTATGGGCCA
GGCCGGGACTCCTGGGGCC
